Addgene plasmid #68260: pICSL80037
Purpose: Level 0 Golden Gate Part: Coding sequence, neomycin phophotransferase II (Escherichia coli)
Depositing lab: Nicola Patron. Depositing organization: Sainsbury Laboratory, Norwich. Publication: Induction of targeted, heritable mutations in barley and Brassica oleracea using RNA-guided Cas9 nuclease. Lawrenson T, Shorinola O, Stacey N, Li C, Ostergaard L, Patron N, Uauy C, Harwood W. Genome Biol. 2015 Nov 30;16(1):258. doi: 10.1186/s13059-015-0826-7. PubMed 26616834.
Backbone
  Vector backbone: pICH41308 AddGene #47998
  Total vector size (bp): 3464
  Vector type: Synthetic Biology
Growth in bacteria
  Bacterial resistance: Spectinomycin, 50 μg/mL
  Growth temperature: 37°C
  Growth strain: DH5alpha
  Copy number: High Copy
Gene/Insert
  Gene/Insert name: Coding sequence, neomycin phophotransferase II (Escherichia coli) (alt name: nptII)
  Species: E. coli
  Insert size (bp): 800
  Cloning method: Restriction Enzyme; 5′ cloning site BpiI (destroyed during cloning); 3′ cloning site BpiI (destroyed during cloning)
  Sequencing primers: 5′ CGTTATCCCCTGATTCTGTGGATAAC; 3′ GTCTCATGAGCGGATACATATTTGAATG
Terms and licenses: Academic/Nonprofit Terms; Industry Terms: Not Available to Industry
How to cite: pICSL80037 was a gift from Nicola Patron (Addgene plasmid # 68260 ; http://n2t.net/addgene:68260 ; RRID:Addgene_68260)
