[The description below was written by a language model from this plasmid's Addgene catalogue record.]
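Description:
pICSL80037 is a Level 0 Golden Gate (modular cloning) part plasmid, classed as a synthetic biology vector, that stores a single standardised element: the coding sequence of neomycin phosphotransferase II (nptII) from Escherichia coli. It is built on the pICH41308 acceptor backbone, has a recorded total size of 3464 bp, and is maintained in E. coli as a high-copy plasmid under spectinomycin selection. The record does not name the origin of replication, and no feature table is provided, so the finer layout of the backbone cannot be described here.

The insert of about 800 bp was introduced between two BpiI sites, both of which were destroyed during cloning, as is usual for Type IIS assembly, where the enzyme cuts outside its recognition sequence and the sites are lost from the product. As a Level 0 coding-sequence part, the plasmid carries no promoter or terminator for nptII according to the record. The part is instead meant to be released in a later Golden Gate reaction and joined in a defined order with separate promoter, untranslated region and terminator modules to form a complete transcription unit. The enzyme used for that release and the flanking overhangs are not stated.

nptII confers resistance to aminoglycoside antibiotics such as kanamycin and G418, and is widely used as a selectable marker. The associated publication concerns RNA-guided Cas9 mutagenesis in barley and Brassica oleracea, which suggests the part served to build a plant selection cassette for multigene transformation constructs, though the record does not state this explicitly.
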