>Addgene plasmid #68260 | pICSL80037 | addgene partial sequence | sequence record 122227 | MoCloF 5'-agcgaggaagcggaagagcg-3'
ACACGCCTCTCCGCGCGTNGCCGATTCATTAATCACTCTGTGGTCTCAAATGATTGAACAAGATGGATTG
CACGCAGGTTCTCCGGCCGCTTGGGTGGAGAGGCTATTCGGCTATGACTGGGCACAACAGACAATCGGCT
GCTCTGATGCCGCCGTGTTCCGGCTGTCAGCGCAGGGGCGCCCGGTTCTTTTTGTCAAGACCGACCTGTC
CGGTGCCCTGAATGAACTCCAAGACGAGGCAGCGCGGCTATCGTGGCTGGCCACGACGGGCGTTCCTTGC
GCAGCTGTGCTCGACGTTGTCACTGAAGCGGGAAGGGACTGGCTGCTATTGGGCGAAGTGCCGGGGCAGG
ATCTCCTGTCATCTCACCTTGCTCCTGCCGAGAAAGTATCCATCATGGCTGATGCAATGCGGCGGCTGCA
TACGCTTGATCCGGCTACCTGCCCATTCGACCACCAAGCGAAACATCGCATCGAGCGAGCACGTACTCGG
ATGGAAGCCGGTCTTGTCGATCAGGATGATCTGGACGAAGAGCATCAGGGGCTCGCGCCAGCCGAACTGT
TCGCCAGGCTCAAGGCGCGGATGCCCGACGGCGAGGATCTCGTCGTGACCCACGGCGATGCCTGCTTGCC
GAATATCATGGTGGAAAATGGCCGCTTTTCTGGATTCATCGACTGTGGCCGGCTGGGTGTGGCGGACCGC
TATCAGGACATAGCGTTGGCTACCCGTGATATTGCTGAAGAGCTTGGCGGCGAATGGGCTGACCGCTTCC
TCGTGCTTTACGGTATCGCCGCTCCCGATTCGCAGCGCATCGCCTTCTATCGCCTTCTTGACGAGTTCTT
CTGAGCTTTGAGACCACGAAGTGGCTCTTCAGTGGACGAAAGGGCCTCGTGATACGCCTATTTTTATAGG
TTAATGTCATGATAATAATGGTTTCTTAGACGTCAGGTGGCACTTTTCGGGGNAAATGTGCGCGGAACCC
CCTATTTGTTTATTTTTTCTAAATACATTCAAATATGTATCCGCTCATGAAACAATAACCCNTGATAAAT
GCTTCAATAATATTGAAAAAAGGAANANTATGCGCTCNCNCAACTGGTCCAAAACCTTGACNNANNCANC
GGTGGTAACGCCNCAATGGCGGTTTNCATGGCTTGTTAANACGNTTTTTTTTGGGGTANANTCTNNGCCT
GGGNNATCNAAAAANAAACCGTTTACCCCCTGGNTCAATTTTTANTTTNNGAA
