>Addgene plasmid #68260 | pICSL80037 | addgene partial sequence | sequence record 122228 | MoCloR 5'-gccacctgacgtctaagaaacc-3'
ATAGGCGTATCACGAGGCCCTTTCGTCCACTGAAGAGCCACTTCGTGGTCTCAAAGCTCAGAAGAACTCG
TCAAGAAGGCGATAGAAGGCGATGCGCTGCGAATCGGGAGCGGCGATACCGTAAAGCACGAGGAAGCGGT
CAGCCCATTCGCCGCCAAGCTCTTCAGCAATATCACGGGTAGCCAACGCTATGTCCTGATAGCGGTCCGC
CACACCCAGCCGGCCACAGTCGATGAATCCAGAAAAGCGGCCATTTTCCACCATGATATTCGGCAAGCAG
GCATCGCCGTGGGTCACGACGAGATCCTCGCCGTCGGGCATCCGCGCCTTGAGCCTGGCGAACAGTTCGG
CTGGCGCGAGCCCCTGATGCTCTTCGTCCAGATCATCCTGATCGACAAGACCGGCTTCCATCCGAGTACG
TGCTCGCTCGATGCGATGTTTCGCTTGGTGGTCGAATGGGCAGGTAGCCGGATCAAGCGTATGCAGCCGC
CGCATTGCATCAGCCATGATGGATACTTTCTCGGCAGGAGCAAGGTGAGATGACAGGAGATCCTGCCCCG
GCACTTCGCCCAATAGCAGCCAGTCCCTTCCCGCTTCAGTGACAACGTCGAGCACAGCTGCGCAAGGAAC
GCCCGTCGTGGCCAGCCACGATAGCCGCGCTGCCTCGTCTTGGAGTTCATTCAGGGCACCGGACAGGTCG
GTCTTGACAAAAAGAACCGGGCGCCCCTGCGCTGACAGCCGGAACACGGCGGCATCAGAGCAGCCGATTG
TCTGTTGTGCCCAGTCATAGCCGAATAGCCTCTCCACCCAAGCGGCCGGAGAACCTGCGTGCAATCCATC
TTGTTCAATCATTTGAGACCACAGAGTGATTAATGAATCGGCCAACGCGCGG
