LOCUS       Exported 3043 bp ds-DNA circular SYN 13-MAY-2021
DEFINITION  Level 0 Golden Gate Part: Coding sequence, neomycin
            phophotransferase II (Escherichia coli).
ACCESSION   .
VERSION     .
KEYWORDS    pICSL80037
SOURCE      synthetic DNA construct
  ORGANISM  synthetic DNA construct
REFERENCE   1 (bases 1 to 3043)
  AUTHORS   Lawrenson T, Shorinola O, Stacey N, Li C, Ostergaard L, Patron N,
            Uauy C, Harwood W
  TITLE     Induction of targeted, heritable mutations in barley and Brassica
            oleracea using RNA-guided Cas9 nuclease.
  JOURNAL   Genome Biol. 2015 Nov 30;16(1):258. doi: 10.1186/s13059-015-0826-7.
  PUBMED    26616834
REFERENCE   2 (bases 1 to 3043)
  AUTHORS   .
  TITLE     Direct Submission
  JOURNAL   Exported May 13, 2021 from SnapGene Server 1.1.58
            http://www.snapgene.com
FEATURES             Location/Qualifiers
     source          1..3043
                     /organism="synthetic DNA construct"
                     /mol_type="other DNA"
     primer_bind     complement(40..58)
                     /label=pBRforEco
                     /note="pBR322 vectors, upsteam of EcoRI site, forward
                     primer"
     promoter        126..230
                     /gene="bla"
                     /label=AmpR promoter
     CDS             450..1241
                     /codon_start=1
                     /gene="aadA"
                     /product="aminoglycoside adenylyltransferase (Murphy,
                     1985)"
                     /label=SmR
                     /note="confers resistance to spectinomycin and
                     streptomycin"
                     /translation="MREAVIAEVSTQLSEVVGVIERHLEPTLLAVHLYGSAVDGGLKPH
                     SDIDLLVTVTVRLDETTRRALINDLLETSASPGESEILRAVEVTIVVHDDIIPWRYPAK
                     RELQFGEWQRNDILAGIFEPATIDIDLAILLTKAREHSVALVGPAAEELFDPVPEQDLF
                     EALNETLTLWNSPPDWAGDERNVVLTLSRIWYSAVTGKIAPKDVAADWAMERLPAQYQP
                     VILEARQAYLGQEEDRLASRADQLEEFVHYVKGEITKVVGK"
     rep_origin      1412..2000
                     /direction=RIGHT
                     /label=ori
                     /note="high-copy-number ColE1/pMB1/pBR322/pUC origin of
                     replication"
     primer_bind     1901..1920
                     /label=pBR322ori-F
                     /note="pBR322 origin, forward primer"
     primer_bind     2154..2171
                     /label=L4440
                     /note="L4440 vector, forward primer"
     CDS             2249..3043
                     /codon_start=1
                     /gene="aph(3')-II (or nptII)"
                     /product="aminoglycoside phosphotransferase from Tn5"
                     /label=NeoR/KanR
                     /note="confers resistance to neomycin, kanamycin, and G418
                     (Geneticin(R))"
                     /translation="MIEQDGLHAGSPAAWVERLFGYDWAQQTIGCSDAAVFRLSAQGRP
                     VLFVKTDLSGALNELQDEAARLSWLATTGVPCAAVLDVVTEAGRDWLLLGEVPGQDLLS
                     SHLAPAEKVSIMADAMRRLHTLDPATCPFDHQAKHRIERARTRMEAGLVDQDDLDEEHQ
                     GLAPAELFARLKARMPDGEDLVVTHGDACLPNIMVENGRFSGFIDCGRLGVADRYQDIA
                     LATRDIAEELGGEWADRFLVLYGIAAPDSQRIAFYRLLDEFF"
     primer_bind     complement(2303..2322)
                     /label=Neo-R
                     /note="Neomycin resistance gene, reverse primer"
     primer_bind     2913..2932
                     /label=Neo-F
                     /note="Neomycin resistance gene, forward primer"
ORIGIN
        1 gctttgagac cacgaagtgg ctcttcagtg gacgaaaggg cctcgtgata cgcctatttt
       61 tataggttaa tgtcatgata ataatggttt cttagacgtc aggtggcact tttcggggaa
      121 atgtgcgcgg aacccctatt tgtttatttt tctaaataca ttcaaatatg tatccgctca
      181 tgagacaata accctgataa atgcttcaat aatattgaaa aaggaagagt atgcgctcac
      241 gcaactggtc cagaaccttg accgaacgca gcggtggtaa cggcgcagtg gcggttttca
      301 tggcttgtta tgactgtttt tttggggtac agtctatgcc tcgggcatcc aagcagcaag
      361 cgcgttacgc cgtgggtcga tgtttgatgt tatggagcag caacgatgtt acgcagcagg
      421 gcagtcgccc taaaacaaag ttaaacatca tgagggaagc ggtgatcgcc gaagtatcga
      481 ctcaactatc agaggtagtt ggcgtcatcg agcgccatct cgaaccgacg ttgctggccg
      541 tacatttgta cggctccgca gtggatggcg gcctgaagcc acacagcgat attgatttgc
      601 tggttacggt gaccgtaagg cttgatgaaa caacgcggcg agctttgatc aacgaccttt
      661 tggaaacttc ggcttcccct ggagagagcg agattctccg cgctgtagaa gtcaccattg
      721 ttgtgcacga cgacatcatt ccgtggcgtt atccagctaa gcgcgaactg caatttggag
      781 aatggcagcg caatgacatt cttgcaggta tcttcgagcc agccacgatc gacattgatc
      841 tggctatctt gctgacaaaa gcaagagaac atagcgttgc cttggtaggt ccagcggcgg
      901 aggaactctt tgatccggtt cctgaacagg atctatttga ggcgctaaat gaaaccttaa
      961 cgctatggaa ctcgccgccc gactgggctg gcgatgagcg aaatgtagtg cttacgttgt
     1021 cccgcatttg gtacagcgca gtaaccggca aaatcgcgcc gaaggatgtc gctgccgact
     1081 gggcaatgga gcgcctgccg gcccagtatc agcccgtcat acttgaagct agacaggctt
     1141 atcttggaca agaagaagat cgcttggcct cgcgcgcaga tcagttggaa gaatttgtcc
     1201 attacgtaaa aggcgagatc accaaggtag tcggcaaata actgtcagac caagtttact
     1261 catatatact ttagattgat ttaaaacttc atttttaatt taaaaggatc taggtgaaga
     1321 tcctttttga taatctcatg accaaaatcc cttaacgtga gttttcgttc cactgagcgt
     1381 cagaccccgt agaaaagatc aaaggatctt cttgagatcc tttttttctg cgcgtaatct
     1441 gctgcttgca aacaaaaaaa ccaccgctac cagcggtggt ttgtttgccg gatcaagagc
     1501 taccaactct ttttccgaag gtaactggct tcagcagagc gcagatacca aatactgtcc
     1561 ttctagtgta gccgtagtta ggccaccact tcaagaactc tgtagcaccg cctacatacc
     1621 tcgctctgct aatcctgtta ccagtggctg ctgccagtgg cgataagtcg tgtcttaccg
     1681 ggttggactc aagacgatag ttaccggata aggcgcagcg gtcgggctga acggggggtt
     1741 cgtgcacaca gcccagcttg gagcgaacga cctacaccga actgagatac ctacagcgtg
     1801 agctatgaga aagcgccacg cttcccgaag ggagaaaggc ggacaggtat ccggtaagcg
     1861 gcagggtcgg aacaggagag cgcacgaggg agcttccagg gggaaacgcc tggtatcttt
     1921 atagtcctgt cgggtttcgc cacctctgac ttgagcgtcg atttttgtga tgctcgtcag
     1981 gggggcggag cctatggaaa aacgccagca acgcggcctt tttacggttc ctggcctttt
     2041 gctggccttt tgctcacatg ttctttcctg cgttatcccc tgattctgtg gataaccgta
     2101 ttaccgcctt tgagtgagct gataccgctc gccgcagccg aacgaccgag cgcagcgagt
     2161 cagtgagcga ggaagcggaa gagcgcccaa tacgcaaacc gcctctcccc gcgcgttggc
     2221 cgattcatta atcactctgt ggtctcaaat gattgaacaa gatggattgc acgcaggttc
     2281 tccggccgct tgggtggaga ggctattcgg ctatgactgg gcacaacaga caatcggctg
     2341 ctctgatgcc gccgtgttcc ggctgtcagc gcaggggcgc ccggttcttt ttgtcaagac
     2401 cgacctgtcc ggtgccctga atgaactcca agacgaggca gcgcggctat cgtggctggc
     2461 cacgacgggc gttccttgcg cagctgtgct cgacgttgtc actgaagcgg gaagggactg
     2521 gctgctattg ggcgaagtgc cggggcagga tctcctgtca tctcaccttg ctcctgccga
     2581 gaaagtatcc atcatggctg atgcaatgcg gcggctgcat acgcttgatc cggctacctg
     2641 cccattcgac caccaagcga aacatcgcat cgagcgagca cgtactcgga tggaagccgg
     2701 tcttgtcgat caggatgatc tggacgaaga gcatcagggg ctcgcgccag ccgaactgtt
     2761 cgccaggctc aaggcgcgga tgcccgacgg cgaggatctc gtcgtgaccc acggcgatgc
     2821 ctgcttgccg aatatcatgg tggaaaatgg ccgcttttct ggattcatcg actgtggccg
     2881 gctgggtgtg gcggaccgct atcaggacat agcgttggct acccgtgata ttgctgaaga
     2941 gcttggcggc gaatgggctg accgcttcct cgtgctttac ggtatcgccg ctcccgattc
     3001 gcagcgcatc gccttctatc gccttcttga cgagttcttc tga
//
